>Addgene plasmid #214220 | pDSG593 | addgene full sequence | sequence record 426119 | Addgene NGS Result
GAGAGCGTTCACCGACAAACAACAGATAAAACGAAAGGCCCAGTCTTTCGACTGAGCCTTTCGTTTTATT
TGATGCCTGGGGAGTGTGAGTGGGAGGTCTGTATGTACGTCGAGTACCTTTGGTCGAAAAAAAAAGCCCG
CACTGTCAGGTGCGGGCTTTTTTCTGTGTTTCCTTAACGCTGTGTACCCGGACAAACACCATTAATCAGC
AGGAAGGTAAATTCTTCAATATCCTGTTCAACGGTCAGCTGTTCGGTCAGTAGGCGATACCAACAAAAAC
CAAAAATCATATCCAGCAGCAGTTCACGATTGGTATCTTTCGGCAGTTCACCATTGCTAATGGCATTTTC
AACCAGTTTTTTCGGCATCTCACGACGACGTTCCATAAACTGATCTTTCAGCTGGGTCAGGGTTGCAGGG
TCCAGCTGTGCTTCTGCAATAACACAACGAAATGCTTCACCACAAATGGTTTCACGCCAAACTTTCCACA
GATTACGCAGCAGAAAATCCAGATCGGCTTTAAAGCTACCCAGATCCGGAAATTTACGCACCTGTTCGCT
TTCATTTTCATACACTTCGGCAATCAGTGCTGCTTTATTGGTCCACCAACGATAAATGGTCGGTTTGCTT
GCACCGGCACGACGTGCAACGCTTTCAATGCTCAGACCGCTATAACCACATTCTTTCAGGATTTCAATGG
TGCTGGTCAGAATTGCTTTATGGGTATGCGGACTACGCAGGCTACCAATGCTGCTACGGCTCGGGGTACG
TGCCATTAATTATTCCTACTTTCAGAGGAAAGTTAAACAAAATTATTTGTAGAGGGAAACCGTTGTGGTC
TCCCTGAATATATTATACGAGCCTTATGCATGCCCGTAAAGTTATCCAGCAACCACTCATAGACCTAGGG
CAGCAGATAGGGACGACGTGGTGTTAGCTGTGCCGTCGGAATTGCTATAGCCCTTAACGCATGAGAAAGC
CCCCGGAAGATCACCTTCCGGGGGCTTTTTTATTGCGCTCTGATTCGTTACCAATTGACATGATACGAAA
CGTACCGTATCGTTAAGGTTACTTAGCCATCCCGAAATACGTTGGAGTAAGTAATGAAGGCAGCTATTTA
TATACGTGTTTCTACTCAAGAGCAAGTAGAAAATTATTCAATACAAGCTCAAACTGAAAAACTAACAGGA
TTGTGCCGCTCGAAGGACTGGGACGTATACGATATTTTCATTGACGGCGGATACTCCGGCTCAAATATGA
ATCGTCCCGCATTAAATGAAATGCTAAGTAAACTACACGAAATTGATGCTGTAGTCGTATATCGATTAGA
CAGACTATCCCGCTCACAAAGAGACACAATAACGCTTATTGAAGAATACTTCTTAAAAAACAATGTAGAG
TTTGTTAGTTTGTCTGAAACGCTTGATACCAGTTCCCCTTTCGGTCGTGCAATGATTGGTATATTATCAG
TATTCGCACAGCTAGAGCGCGAAACAATCCGAGATCGTATGGTGATGGGGAAAATTAAGCGTATTGAAGC
AGGTCTTCCGTTAACAACTGCGAAAGGTAGAACGTTCGGCTATGATGTTATAGATACAAAATTATACATT
AATGAAGAAGAAGCAAAACAGTTACAACTGATTTATGATATTTTCGAAGAAGAACAAAGTATAACTTTTT
TACAGAAAAGACTAAAAAAATTAGGCTTTAAAGTTAGAACATATAATCGCTATAACAACTGGCTAACTAA
TGATTTGTATTGTGGTTATGTTTCATATAAAGATAAAGTTCATGTAAAAGGTATTCATGAACCTATCATC
AGTGAAGAGCAATTCTATAGAGTTCAAGAAATATTTACTCGTATGGGTAAAAATCCGAACATGAATAGAG
ATTCAGCATCGTTGCTAAATAATTTAGTAGTTTGTAGTAAATGCGGGTTAGGCTTTGTTCATCGTAGAAA
AGATACAATGTCGCGTGGTAAAAAATATCATTATAGATATTATAGTTGCAAGACTTATAAACATACTCAT
GAACTCGAAAAATGCGGGAATAAAATTTGGAGAGCTGACAAACTTGAAGAATTAATTATTAATCGTGTGA
ATAATTATAGTTTCGCTTCCAGAAATGTAGATAAAGAAGATGAATTAGATAGCTTAAATGAAAAGCTTAA
AATAGAACATGCAAAGAAAAAACGATTATTTGATTTATATATAAATGGCTCGTATGAAGTTTCAGAACTT
GATTCTATGATGAATGATATTGATGCTCAAATTAATTATTATGAATCACAAATAGAAGCTAACGAAGAAT
TGAAGAAAAACAAAAAGATACAAGAAAATTTAGCTGATTTAGCAACAGTTGATTTTGACTCTTTAGAGTT
CAGAGAAAAGCAACTTTATTTAAAATCACTAATAAACAAAATTTATATTGATGGTGAACAAGTTACTATT
GAATGGCTCGAACAGAAACTGATCAGCGAAGAAGATCTGTGATAGTAATAACCCGGGGGTTCCCATGGTA
CGCGTGCTAGAGGCATCAAATAAAACGAAAGGCTCAGTCGAAAGACTGGGCCTTTCGTTTTATCTGTTGT
TTGTCGGTGAACGCTCTCCTGAGTAGGACAAATCCGCCGCCCTAGATACTAGTAGCGGCCGCTGCAGGAG
TCACTAAGGGTTAGTTAGTTAGATTAGCAGAAAGTCAAAAGCCTCCGACCGGAGGCTTTTGACTAAAACT
TCCCTTGGGGTTATCATTGGGGCTCACTCAAAGGCGGTAATCAGATAAAAAAAATCCTTAGCTTTCGCTA
AGGATGATTTCTGCTAGTATGCTTGGATTCTCACCAATAAAAAACGCCCGGCGGCAACCGAGCGTTCTGA
ACAAATCCAGATGGAGTTCTGAGGTCATTACTGGATCTATCAACAGGAGTCCAAGCGAGCTCTTATTTGC
CGACTACCTTGGTGATCTCGCCTTTCACGTAGTGGACAAATTCTTCCAACTGATCTGCGCGCGAGGCCAA
GCGATCTTCTTCTTGTCCAAGATAAGCCTGTCTAGCTTCAAGTATGACGGGCTGATACTGGGCCGGCAGG
CGCTCCATTGCCCAGTCGGCAGCGACATCCTTCGGCGCGATTTTGCCGGTTACTGCGCTGTACCAAATGC
GGGACAACGTAAGCACTACATTTCGCTCATCGCCAGCCCAGTCGGGCGGCGAGTTCCATAGCGTTAAGGT
TTCATTTAGCGCCTCAAATAGATCCTGTTCAGGAACCGGATCAAAGAGTTCCTCCGCCGCTGGACCTACC
AAGGCAACGCTATGTTCTCTTGCTTTTGTCAGCAAGATAGCCAGATCAATGTCGATCGTGGCTGGCTCGA
AGATACCTGCAAGAATGTCATTGCGCTGCCATTCTCCAAATTGCAGTTCGCGCTTAGCTGGATAACGCCA
CGGAATGATGTCGTCGTGCACAACAATGGTGACTTCTACAGCGCGGAGAATCTCGCTCTCTCCAGGGGAA
GCCGAAGTTTCCAAAAGGTCGTTGATCAAAGCTCGCCGCGTTGTTTCATCAAGCCTTACGGTCACCGTAA
CCAGCAAATCAATATCACTGTGTGGCTTCAGGCCGCCATCCACTGCGGAGCCGTACAAATGTACGGCCAG
CAACGTCGGTTCGAGATGGCGCTCGATGACGCCAACTACCTCTGATAGTTGAGTCGATACTTCGGCGATC
ACCGCTTCCCTCATACGAAACGATCCTCATCCTGTCTCTTGATCAGATCTTGATCCCCTGCGCCATCAGA
TCCTTGGCGGCAAGAAAGCCATCCAGTTTACTTTGCAGGGCTTCCCAACCTTACCAGAGGGCGCCCCAGC
TGGCAATTCCGGTTCGCTTGCTCTCTAGTAGTTACATTGTCGATCTGTTCATGGTGAACAGCTTTGAATG
CACCAAAAACTCGTAAAAGCTCTGATGTATCTATCTTTTTTACACCGTTTTCATCTGTGCATATGGACAG
TTTTCCCTTTGATATGTAACGGTGAACAGTTGTTCTACTTTTGTTTGTTAGTCTTGATGCTTCACTGATA
GATACAAGAGCCATAAGAACCTCAGATCCTTCCGTATTTAGCCAGTATGTTCTCTAGTGTGGTTCGTTGT
TTTTGCGTGAGCCATGAGAACGAACCATTGAGATCATACTTACTTTGCATGTCACTCAAAAATTTTGCCT
CAAAACTGGTGAGCTGAATTTTTGCAGTTAAAGCATCGTGTAGTGTTTTTCTTAGTCCGTTATGTAGGTA
GGAATCTGATGTAATGGTTGTTGGTATTTTGTCACCATTCATTTTTATCTGGTTGTTCTCAAGTTCGGTT
ACGAGATCCATTTGTCTATCTAGTTCAACTTGGAAAATCAACGTATCAGTCGGGCGGCCTCGCTTATCAA
CCACCAATTTCATATTGCTGTAAGTGTTTAAATCTTTACTTATTGGTTTCAAAACCCATTGGTTAAGCCT
TTTAAACTCATGGTAGTTATTTTCAAGCATTAACATGAACTTAAATTCATCAAGGCTAATCTCTATATTT
GCCTTGTGAGTTTTCTTTTGTGTTAGTTCTTTTAATAACCACTCATAAATCCTCATAGAGTATTTGTTTT
CAAAAGACTTAACATGTTCCAGATTATATTTTATGAATTTTTTTAACTGGAAAAGATAAGGCAATATCTC
TTCACTAAAAACTAATTCTAATTTTTCGCTTGAGAACTTGGCATAGTTTGTCCACTGGAAAATCCCAAAG
CCTTTAACCAAAGGATTCCTGATTTCCACAGTTCTCGTCATCAGCTCTCTGGTTGCTTTAGCTAATACAC
CATAAGCATTTTCCCTACTGATGTTCATCATCTGAGCGTATTGGTTATAAGTGAACGATACCGTCCGTTC
TTTCCTTGTAGGGTTTTCAATCGTGGGGTTGAGTAGTGCCACACAGCATAAAATTAGCTTGGTTTCATGC
TCCGTTAAGTCATAGCGACTAATCGCTAGTTCATTTGCTTTGAAAACAACTAATTCAGACATACATCTCA
ATTGGTCTAGGTGATTTTAATCACTATACCAATTGAGATGGGCTAGTCAATGATAATTACATGTCCTTTT
CCTTTGAGTTGTGGGTATCTGTAAATTCTGCTAGACCTTTGCTGGAAAACTTGTAAATTCTGCTAGACCC
TCTGTAAATTCCGCTAGACCTTTGTGTGTTTTTTTTGTTTATATTCAAGTGGTTATAATTTATAGAATAA
AGAAAGAATAAAAAAAGATAAAAAGAATAGATCCCAGCCCTGTGTATAACTCACTACTTTAGTCAGTTCC
GCAGTATTACAAAAGGATGTCGCAAACGCTGTTTGCTCCTCTACAAAACAGACCTTAAAACCCTAAAGGC
TTAAGTAGCACCCTCGCAAGCTCGGGCAAATCGCTGAATATTCCTTTTGTCTCCGACCATCAGGCACCTG
AGTCGCTGTCTTTTTCGTGACATTCAGTTCGCTGCGCTCACGGCTCTGGCAGTGAATGGGGGTAAATGGC
ACTACAGGCGCCTTTTATGGATTCATGCAAGGAAACTACCCATAATACAAGAAAAGCCCGTCACGGGCTT
CTCAGGGCGTTTTATGGCGGGTCTGCTATGTGGTGCTATCTGACTTTTTGCTGTTCAGCAGTTCCTGCCC
TCTGATTTTCCAGTCTGACCACTTCGGATTATCCCGTGACAGGTCATTCAGACTGGCTAATGCACCCAGT
AAGGCAGCGGTATCATCAACAGGCTTACCCGTCTTACTGTCCCTAGTGCTTGGATTCTCACCAATAAAAA
ACGCCCGGCGGCAACCGAGCGTTCTGAACAAATCCAGATGGAGTTCTGAGGTCATTACTGGATCTATCAA
CAGGAGTCCAAGCGAGCTCGTAAACTTGGTCTGACAGCTCTAGCTCCGGCAAAAAAACGGGCAAGGTGTC
ACCACCCTGCCCTTTTTCTTTAAAACCGAAAAGATTACTTCGCGTTTGCCACCTGACGTCTAAGAAAAGG
AATATTCAGCAATTTGCCCGTGCCGAAGAAAGGCCCACCCGTGAAGGTGAGCCAGTGAGTTGATTGCTAC
GTAATTAGTTAGTTAGCCCTTAGTGACTCGAATTCGCGGCCGCTTCTAGAG
Features (pLannotate 1.2.2; 15 found; start..end, strand, type, name):
      1..72      -  terminator     rrnB T1 terminator: transcription terminator T1 from the E. coli rrnB gene
    126..194     -  ncRNA          Thr leader (fragment): Accession: RF00506 - Threonine operon leader
   2537..2623    +  terminator     rrnB T1 terminator: Escherichia coli rrnB; transcription terminator T1 from the E. coli rrnB gene
   2637..2657    +  misc_feature   BioBrick suffix: universal suffix for all parts
   2693..2724    +  terminator     tonB terminator: bidirectional E. coli tonB-P14 transcription terminator
   2771..2811    -  terminator     bacterial terminator (fragment): putative bacterial transcription terminator
   2827..2921    -  terminator     lambda t0 terminator: transcription terminator from phage lambda
   2933..3724    -  CDS            SmR: aminoglycoside adenylyltransferase (Murphy, 1985); aadA; confers resistance to spectinomycin and streptomycin
   3756..3878    -  CDS            tnpA (fragment): TN5P_ECOLX - Also known as tnp. Experimental evidence at protein level: Swiss-Prot protein existence level 1. Mediates transposition of transposon Tn5 by a 'cut and paste' mechanism. First, the monomeric transposase binds the 19 bp inverted DNA repeats flanking the transposon. Then, dimerization of the DNA- bound transposase creates a synaptic DNA complex. After nicking of the first DNA strand, excision of the transposon proceeds through a series of intermediates. The transposase then mediates the insertion of the transposon at a new site by strand transfer. The activity of the wild- type tran
   4082..5032    -  CDS            Rep101: RepA protein needed for replication with the pSC101 origin; rep101
   5080..5302    -  rep_origin     pSC101 ori: low-copy replication origin that requires the Rep101 protein
   5794..5888    -  terminator     lambda t0 terminator: transcription terminator from phage lambda
   5925..5984    +  terminator     his operon terminator: This putative transcriptin terminator from the E. coli his operon has a 2-bp deletion introduced during synthesis. Its efficiency has not been determined.
   6044..6073    -  terminator     T3Te terminator: phage T3 early transcription terminator
   6120..6141    +  misc_feature   BioBrick prefix: BioBrick prefix for parts that do not start with "ATG"
