[The description below was written by a language model from this plasmid's Addgene catalogue record and pLannotate feature annotations shown in this document.]
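Description:
pDSG593 is a low-copy bacterial expression plasmid built on the BioBrick-format backbone pSB4S5 and used in an Escherichia coli synthetic biology setting. It replicates from the pSC101 origin together with its required Rep101 (RepA) initiator protein, which accounts for the low copy number. It is selected with spectinomycin through the aadA aminoglycoside adenylyltransferase gene (SmR), which also confers streptomycin resistance. The backbone is heavily insulated with transcription terminators (lambda t0, tonB, his operon, T3Te and others). BioBrick prefix and suffix sequences flank the cloning region. A short fragment matching the Tn5 transposase next to the resistance gene appears to be a backbone remnant rather than a functional element.

The catalogue lists the insert as PhlF and A118. PhlF is a TetR-family transcriptional repressor widely used in genetic circuits, and A118 is a phage-derived serine integrase that carries out irreversible site-specific recombination between its attachment sites. Part of the plasmid derives from pNR220. The automated feature table does not annotate either coding sequence: the roughly 2.3 kb stretch between the Thr leader fragment and an rrnB T1 terminator has no called features and presumably holds the payload. No promoters, ribosome binding sites or recombination sites are identified, so the record does not state how the two genes are driven or regulated.

The stated purpose is "competition strain 11 integrase plasmid". It comes from work on a synthetic differentiation circuit in E. coli designed to suppress takeover by mutants. The plasmid therefore most likely supplies the integrase and its associated repressor to one of the engineered strains used in competition experiments, although the record gives no further detail about that strain.
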