Addgene plasmid #214220: pDSG593
Purpose: competition strain 11 integrase plasmid
Depositing lab: Uri Alon. Depositing organization: Weizmann Institute of Science. Publication: A synthetic differentiation circuit in Escherichia coli for suppressing mutant takeover. Glass DS, Bren A, Vaisbourd E, Mayo A, Alon U. Cell. 2024 Jan 31:S0092-8674(24)00061-8. doi: 10.1016/j.cell.2024.01.024. PubMed 38320549.
Backbone
  Vector backbone: pSB4S5
  Vector type: Bacterial Expression, Synthetic Biology
Growth in bacteria
  Bacterial resistance: Spectinomycin, 50 μg/mL
  Growth temperature: 37°C
  Growth strain: DH5alpha
  Copy number: Low Copy
Gene/Insert
  Gene/Insert name: PhlF, A118
Resource information
  A portion of this plasmid was derived from a plasmid made by: pNR220 (Addgene #79541)
Terms and licenses: Academic/Nonprofit Terms; Industry Terms: Not Available to Industry
How to cite: pDSG593 was a gift from Uri Alon (Addgene plasmid # 214220 ; http://n2t.net/addgene:214220 ; RRID:Addgene_214220)
